Addgene plasmid #106101: px458_2A_GFP_sgRNA_CELF1
Purpose: CRISPR knockout. Expresses Cas9, EGFP, and sgRNA targeting CELF1
Depositing lab: Thomas Tuschl. Depositing organization: Rockefeller University. Publication: The TIA1 RNA-Binding Protein Family Regulates EIF2AK2-Mediated Stress Response and Cell Cycle Progression. Meyer C, Garzia A, Mazzola M, Gerstberger S, Molina H, Tuschl T. Mol Cell. 2018 Feb 15;69(4):622-635.e6. doi: 10.1016/j.molcel.2018.01.011. PubMed 29429924.
Backbone
  Vector backbone: px458
  Vector type: CRISPR
Growth in bacteria
  Bacterial resistance: Ampicillin, 100 μg/mL
  Growth temperature: 37°C
  Growth strain: DH5alpha
  Copy number: Unknown
Gene/Insert
  Gene/Insert name: gRNA targeting CELF1
  gRNA/shRNA sequence: catggcacagacggctatca
  Species: H. sapiens (human)
  Entrez Gene: CELF1 (a.k.a. BRUNOL2, CUG-BP, CUGBP, CUGBP1, EDEN-BP, NAB50, NAPOR, hNab50)
  Cloning method: Restriction Enzyme; 5′ cloning site unknown (unknown if destroyed); 3′ cloning site unknown (unknown if destroyed)
Terms and licenses: Academic/Nonprofit Terms; Industry Terms: Not Available to Industry
How to cite: px458_2A_GFP_sgRNA_CELF1 was a gift from Thomas Tuschl (Addgene plasmid # 106101 ; http://n2t.net/addgene:106101 ; RRID:Addgene_106101)
