[The description below was written by a language model from this plasmid's Addgene catalogue record and pLannotate feature annotations shown in this document.]
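Description:
px458_2A_GFP_sgRNA_CELF1 is an all-in-one CRISPR knockout plasmid built on the px458 backbone and intended for expression in mammalian cells, with a guide directed against human CELF1 (also known as CUGBP1 or BRUNOL2). It is propagated in E. coli through a high-copy ColE1/pUC-type origin and selected with ampicillin via the β-lactamase gene and its own promoter. An f1 phage origin is also present, along with short remnants of pBR322 bom and rop sequences and a single AAV2 inverted terminal repeat. These appear to be backbone leftovers rather than functional elements, since one ITR alone would not support AAV packaging.

The payload consists of two expression units. A human U6 RNA polymerase III promoter drives the single guide RNA, with the CELF1-targeting spacer placed between the promoter and the Streptococcus pyogenes gRNA scaffold; a partial second scaffold copy is annotated just downstream. The second unit uses a hybrid promoter made of the CMV enhancer, chicken β-actin promoter and a hybrid intron to express S. pyogenes Cas9. Cas9 is annotated as adjoining N- and C-terminal portions that together form the continuous coding sequence, followed by a nucleoplasmin nuclear localization signal. EGFP lies downstream, and the plasmid name indicates it is linked through a 2A peptide, although the feature table does not annotate that element. A bovine growth hormone polyadenylation signal terminates the transcript. Co-expression of EGFP allows transfected, Cas9-expressing cells to be identified or sorted by fluorescence, which supports isolation of CELF1 knockout cells. The cloning sites used to insert the guide are not recorded.
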