Features (pLannotate 1.2.2; 19 found; start..end, strand, type, name):
      1..241     +  promoter       U6 promoter: RNA polymerase III promoter for human U6 snRNA
    271..346     +  misc_RNA       gRNA scaffold: guide RNA scaffold for the Streptococcus pyogenes CRISPR/Cas9 system
    353..396     +  misc_RNA       gRNA scaffold (fragment): guide RNA scaffold for the Streptococcus pyogenes CRISPR/Cas9 system
    443..728     +  enhancer       CMV enhancer: human cytomegalovirus immediate early enhancer; contains an 18-bp deletion relative to the standard CMV enhancer
    730..1007    +  promoter       chicken β-actin promoter: No description available
   1008..1235    +  intron         hybrid intron: hybrid between chicken β-actin (CBA) and minute virus of mice (MMV) introns (Gray et al., 2011)
   1373..2974    +  CDS            Cas9(N): N-terminal portion of Streptococcus pyogenes Cas9 (Zetsche et al., 2015)
   2975..5473    +  CDS            Cas9(C): C-terminal portion of Streptococcus pyogenes Cas9 (Zetsche et al., 2015)
   5474..5521    +  CDS            nucleoplasmin NLS: bipartite nuclear localization signal from nucleoplasmin
   5591..6304    +  CDS            EGFP: EGFP is a basic (constitutively fluorescent) green fluorescent protein published in 1996, derived from Aequorea victoria. It is reported to be a rapidly-maturing weak dimer with moderate acid sensitivity.
   6338..6449    +  polyA_signal   bGH poly(A) signal: bovine growth hormone polyadenylation signal
   6554..6694    +  repeat_region  AAV2 ITR: inverted terminal repeat of adeno-associated virus serotype 2 inverted
   6699..6750    -  misc_feature   bom (fragment): basis of mobility region from pBR322
   6769..7224    +  rep_origin     f1 ori (sequence partly withheld): f1 bacteriophage origin of replication; arrow indicates direction of (+) strand synthesis
   7225..7274    -  misc_feature   bom (fragment): basis of mobility region from pBR322
   7376..7411    -  CDS            rop (fragment): Rop protein, which maintains plasmids at low copy number; rop
   7506..7610    +  promoter       AmpR promoter: bla
   7611..8471    +  CDS            AmpR: β-lactamase; bla; confers resistance to ampicillin, carbenicillin, and related antibiotics
   8642..9230    +  rep_origin     ori: high-copy-number ColE1/pMB1/pBR322/pUC origin of replication
>Addgene plasmid #106101 | px458_2A_GFP_sgRNA_CELF1 | depositor full sequence | sequence record 203413 | px458_2A_GFP_sgRNA_CELF1 sequence 9291 bps
GAGGGCCTATTTCCCATGATTCCTTCATATTTGCATATACGATACAAGGCTGTTAGAGAGATAATTGGAA
TTAATTTGACTGTAAACACAAAGATATTAGTACAAAATACGTGACGTAGAAAGTAATAATTTCTTGGGTA
GTTTGCAGTTTTAAAATTATGTTTTAAAATGGACTATCATATGCTTACCGTAACTTGAAAGTATTTCGAT
TTCTTGGCTTTATATATCTTGTGGAAAGGACGAAACACCGCATGGCACAGACGGCTATCAGTTTTAGAGC
TAGAAATAGCAAGTTAAAATAAGGCTAGTCCGTTATCAACTTGAAAAAGTGGCACCGAGTCGGTGCTTTT
TTGTTTTAGAGCTAGAAATAGCAAGTTAAAATAAGGCTAGTCCGTTTTTAGCGCGTGCGCCAATTCTGCA
GACAAATGGCTCTAGAGGTACCCGTTACATAACTTACGGTAAATGGCCCGCCTGGCTGACCGCCCAACGA
CCCCCGCCCATTGACGTCAATAGTAACGCCAATAGGGACTTTCCATTGACGTCAATGGGTGGAGTATTTA
CGGTAAACTGCCCACTTGGCAGTACATCAAGTGTATCATATGCCAAGTACGCCCCCTATTGACGTCAATG
ACGGTAAATGGCCCGCCTGGCATTGTGCCCAGTACATGACCTTATGGGACTTTCCTACTTGGCAGTACAT
CTACGTATTAGTCATCGCTATTACCATGGTCGAGGTGAGCCCCACGTTCTGCTTCACTCTCCCCATCTCC
CCCCCCTCCCCACCCCCAATTTTGTATTTATTTATTTTTTAATTATTTTGTGCAGCGATGGGGGCGGGGG
GGGGGGGGGGGCGCGCGCCAGGCGGGGCGGGGCGGGGCGAGGGGCGGGGCGGGGCGAGGCGGAGAGGTGC
GGCGGCAGCCAATCAGAGCGGCGCGCTCCGAAAGTTTCCTTTTATGGCGAGGCGGCGGCGGCGGCGGCCC
TATAAAAAGCGAAGCGCGCGGCGGGCGGGAGTCGCTGCGCGCTGCCTTCGCCCCGTGCCCCGCTCCGCCG
CCGCCTCGCGCCGCCCGCCCCGGCTCTGACTGACCGCGTTACTCCCACAGGTGAGCGGGCGGGACGGCCC
TTCTCCTCCGGGCTGTAATTAGCTGAGCAAGAGGTAAGGGTTTAAGGGATGGTTGGTTGGTGGGGTATTA
ATGTTTAATTACCTGGAGCACCTGCCTGAAATCACTTTTTTTCAGGTTGGACCGGTGCCACCATGGACTA
TAAGGACCACGACGGAGACTACAAGGATCATGATATTGATTACAAAGACGATGACGATAAGATGGCCCCA
AAGAAGAAGCGGAAGGTCGGTATCCACGGAGTCCCAGCAGCCGACAAGAAGTACAGCATCGGCCTGGACA
TCGGCACCAACTCTGTGGGCTGGGCCGTGATCACCGACGAGTACAAGGTGCCCAGCAAGAAATTCAAGGT
GCTGGGCAACACCGACCGGCACAGCATCAAGAAGAACCTGATCGGAGCCCTGCTGTTCGACAGCGGCGAA
ACAGCCGAGGCCACCCGGCTGAAGAGAACCGCCAGAAGAAGATACACCAGACGGAAGAACCGGATCTGCT
ATCTGCAAGAGATCTTCAGCAACGAGATGGCCAAGGTGGACGACAGCTTCTTCCACAGACTGGAAGAGTC
CTTCCTGGTGGAAGAGGATAAGAAGCACGAGCGGCACCCCATCTTCGGCAACATCGTGGACGAGGTGGCC
TACCACGAGAAGTACCCCACCATCTACCACCTGAGAAAGAAACTGGTGGACAGCACCGACAAGGCCGACC
TGCGGCTGATCTATCTGGCCCTGGCCCACATGATCAAGTTCCGGGGCCACTTCCTGATCGAGGGCGACCT
GAACCCCGACAACAGCGACGTGGACAAGCTGTTCATCCAGCTGGTGCAGACCTACAACCAGCTGTTCGAG
GAAAACCCCATCAACGCCAGCGGCGTGGACGCCAAGGCCATCCTGTCTGCCAGACTGAGCAAGAGCAGAC
GGCTGGAAAATCTGATCGCCCAGCTGCCCGGCGAGAAGAAGAATGGCCTGTTCGGAAACCTGATTGCCCT
GAGCCTGGGCCTGACCCCCAACTTCAAGAGCAACTTCGACCTGGCCGAGGATGCCAAACTGCAGCTGAGC
AAGGACACCTACGACGACGACCTGGACAACCTGCTGGCCCAGATCGGCGACCAGTACGCCGACCTGTTTC
TGGCCGCCAAGAACCTGTCCGACGCCATCCTGCTGAGCGACATCCTGAGAGTGAACACCGAGATCACCAA
GGCCCCCCTGAGCGCCTCTATGATCAAGAGATACGACGAGCACCACCAGGACCTGACCCTGCTGAAAGCT
CTCGTGCGGCAGCAGCTGCCTGAGAAGTACAAAGAGATTTTCTTCGACCAGAGCAAGAACGGCTACGCCG
GCTACATTGACGGCGGAGCCAGCCAGGAAGAGTTCTACAAGTTCATCAAGCCCATCCTGGAAAAGATGGA
CGGCACCGAGGAACTGCTCGTGAAGCTGAACAGAGAGGACCTGCTGCGGAAGCAGCGGACCTTCGACAAC
GGCAGCATCCCCCACCAGATCCACCTGGGAGAGCTGCACGCCATTCTGCGGCGGCAGGAAGATTTTTACC
CATTCCTGAAGGACAACCGGGAAAAGATCGAGAAGATCCTGACCTTCCGCATCCCCTACTACGTGGGCCC
TCTGGCCAGGGGAAACAGCAGATTCGCCTGGATGACCAGAAAGAGCGAGGAAACCATCACCCCCTGGAAC
TTCGAGGAAGTGGTGGACAAGGGCGCTTCCGCCCAGAGCTTCATCGAGCGGATGACCAACTTCGATAAGA
ACCTGCCCAACGAGAAGGTGCTGCCCAAGCACAGCCTGCTGTACGAGTACTTCACCGTGTATAACGAGCT
GACCAAAGTGAAATACGTGACCGAGGGAATGAGAAAGCCCGCCTTCCTGAGCGGCGAGCAGAAAAAGGCC
ATCGTGGACCTGCTGTTCAAGACCAACCGGAAAGTGACCGTGAAGCAGCTGAAAGAGGACTACTTCAAGA
AAATCGAGTGCTTCGACTCCGTGGAAATCTCCGGCGTGGAAGATCGGTTCAACGCCTCCCTGGGCACATA
CCACGATCTGCTGAAAATTATCAAGGACAAGGACTTCCTGGACAATGAGGAAAACGAGGACATTCTGGAA
GATATCGTGCTGACCCTGACACTGTTTGAGGACAGAGAGATGATCGAGGAACGGCTGAAAACCTATGCCC
ACCTGTTCGACGACAAAGTGATGAAGCAGCTGAAGCGGCGGAGATACACCGGCTGGGGCAGGCTGAGCCG
GAAGCTGATCAACGGCATCCGGGACAAGCAGTCCGGCAAGACAATCCTGGATTTCCTGAAGTCCGACGGC
TTCGCCAACAGAAACTTCATGCAGCTGATCCACGACGACAGCCTGACCTTTAAAGAGGACATCCAGAAAG
CCCAGGTGTCCGGCCAGGGCGATAGCCTGCACGAGCACATTGCCAATCTGGCCGGCAGCCCCGCCATTAA
GAAGGGCATCCTGCAGACAGTGAAGGTGGTGGACGAGCTCGTGAAAGTGATGGGCCGGCACAAGCCCGAG
AACATCGTGATCGAAATGGCCAGAGAGAACCAGACCACCCAGAAGGGACAGAAGAACAGCCGCGAGAGAA
TGAAGCGGATCGAAGAGGGCATCAAAGAGCTGGGCAGCCAGATCCTGAAAGAACACCCCGTGGAAAACAC
CCAGCTGCAGAACGAGAAGCTGTACCTGTACTACCTGCAGAATGGGCGGGATATGTACGTGGACCAGGAA
CTGGACATCAACCGGCTGTCCGACTACGATGTGGACCATATCGTGCCTCAGAGCTTTCTGAAGGACGACT
CCATCGACAACAAGGTGCTGACCAGAAGCGACAAGAACCGGGGCAAGAGCGACAACGTGCCCTCCGAAGA
GGTCGTGAAGAAGATGAAGAACTACTGGCGGCAGCTGCTGAACGCCAAGCTGATTACCCAGAGAAAGTTC
GACAATCTGACCAAGGCCGAGAGAGGCGGCCTGAGCGAACTGGATAAGGCCGGCTTCATCAAGAGACAGC
TGGTGGAAACCCGGCAGATCACAAAGCACGTGGCACAGATCCTGGACTCCCGGATGAACACTAAGTACGA
CGAGAATGACAAGCTGATCCGGGAAGTGAAAGTGATCACCCTGAAGTCCAAGCTGGTGTCCGATTTCCGG
AAGGATTTCCAGTTTTACAAAGTGCGCGAGATCAACAACTACCACCACGCCCACGACGCCTACCTGAACG
CCGTCGTGGGAACCGCCCTGATCAAAAAGTACCCTAAGCTGGAAAGCGAGTTCGTGTACGGCGACTACAA
GGTGTACGACGTGCGGAAGATGATCGCCAAGAGCGAGCAGGAAATCGGCAAGGCTACCGCCAAGTACTTC
TTCTACAGCAACATCATGAACTTTTTCAAGACCGAGATTACCCTGGCCAACGGCGAGATCCGGAAGCGGC
CTCTGATCGAGACAAACGGCGAAACCGGGGAGATCGTGTGGGATAAGGGCCGGGATTTTGCCACCGTGCG
GAAAGTGCTGAGCATGCCCCAAGTGAATATCGTGAAAAAGACCGAGGTGCAGACAGGCGGCTTCAGCAAA
GAGTCTATCCTGCCCAAGAGGAACAGCGATAAGCTGATCGCCAGAAAGAAGGACTGGGACCCTAAGAAGT
ACGGCGGCTTCGACAGCCCCACCGTGGCCTATTCTGTGCTGGTGGTGGCCAAAGTGGAAAAGGGCAAGTC
CAAGAAACTGAAGAGTGTGAAAGAGCTGCTGGGGATCACCATCATGGAAAGAAGCAGCTTCGAGAAGAAT
CCCATCGACTTTCTGGAAGCCAAGGGCTACAAAGAAGTGAAAAAGGACCTGATCATCAAGCTGCCTAAGT
ACTCCCTGTTCGAGCTGGAAAACGGCCGGAAGAGAATGCTGGCCTCTGCCGGCGAACTGCAGAAGGGAAA
CGAACTGGCCCTGCCCTCCAAATATGTGAACTTCCTGTACCTGGCCAGCCACTATGAGAAGCTGAAGGGC
TCCCCCGAGGATAATGAGCAGAAACAGCTGTTTGTGGAACAGCACAAGCACTACCTGGACGAGATCATCG
AGCAGATCAGCGAGTTCTCCAAGAGAGTGATCCTGGCCGACGCTAATCTGGACAAAGTGCTGTCCGCCTA
CAACAAGCACCGGGATAAGCCCATCAGAGAGCAGGCCGAGAATATCATCCACCTGTTTACCCTGACCAAT
CTGGGAGCCCCTGCCGCCTTCAAGTACTTTGACACCACCATCGACCGGAAGAGGTACACCAGCACCAAAG
AGGTGCTGGACGCCACCCTGATCCACCAGAGCATCACCGGCCTGTACGAGACACGGATCGACCTGTCTCA
GCTGGGAGGCGACAAAAGGCCGGCGGCCACGAAAAAGGCCGGCCAGGCAAAAAAGAAAAAGGAATTCGGC
AGTGGAGAGGGCAGAGGAAGTCTGCTAACATGCGGTGACGTCGAGGAGAATCCTGGCCCAGTGAGCAAGG
GCGAGGAGCTGTTCACCGGGGTGGTGCCCATCCTGGTCGAGCTGGACGGCGACGTAAACGGCCACAAGTT
CAGCGTGTCCGGCGAGGGCGAGGGCGATGCCACCTACGGCAAGCTGACCCTGAAGTTCATCTGCACCACC
GGCAAGCTGCCCGTGCCCTGGCCCACCCTCGTGACCACCCTGACCTACGGCGTGCAGTGCTTCAGCCGCT
ACCCCGACCACATGAAGCAGCACGACTTCTTCAAGTCCGCCATGCCCGAAGGCTACGTCCAGGAGCGCAC
CATCTTCTTCAAGGACGACGGCAACTACAAGACCCGCGCCGAGGTGAAGTTCGAGGGCGACACCCTGGTG
AACCGCATCGAGCTGAAGGGCATCGACTTCAAGGAGGACGGCAACATCCTGGGGCACAAGCTGGAGTACA
ACTACAACAGCCACAACGTCTATATCATGGCCGACAAGCAGAAGAACGGCATCAAGGTGAACTTCAAGAT
CCGCCACAACATCGAGGACGGCAGCGTGCAGCTCGCCGACCACTACCAGCAGAACACCCCCATCGGCGAC
GGCCCCGTGCTGCTGCCCGACAACCACTACCTGAGCACCCAGTCCGCCCTGAGCAAAGACCCCAACGAGA
AGCGCGATCACATGGTCCTGCTGGAGTTCGTGACCGCCGCCGGGATCACTCTCGGCATGGACGAGCTGTA
CAAGGAATTCTAACTAGAGCTCGCTGATCAGCCTCGACTGTGCCTTCTAGTTGCCAGCCATCTGTTGTTT
GCCCCTCCCCCGTGCCTTCCTTGACCCTGGAAGGTGCCACTCCCACTGTCCTTTCCTAATAAAATGAGGA
AATTGCATCGCATTGTCTGAGTAGGTGTCATTCTATTCTGGGGGGTGGGGTGGGGCAGGACAGCAAGGGG
GAGGATTGGGAAGAGAATAGCAGGCATGCTGGGGAGCGGCCGCAGGAACCCCTAGTGATGGAGTTGGCCA
CTCCCTCTCTGCGCGCTCGCTCGCTCACTGAGGCCGGGCGACCAAAGGTCGCCCGACGCCCGGGCTTTGC
CCGGGCGGCCTCAGTGAGCGAGCGAGCGCGCAGCTGCCTGCAGGGGCGCCTGATGCGGTATTTTCTCCTT
ACGCATCTGTGCGGTATTTCACACCGCATA
[95 nt withheld, positions 6751-6845]
T
[46 nt withheld, positions 6847-6892]
C
[141 nt withheld, positions 6894-7034]
CCTTTGACGTTGGAGTCCACGTTCTTT
[37 nt withheld, positions 7062-7098]
ACTCTATCTCGGGCTATTCTTTTGATTTATAAGGGATTTTGCCGATTTCGGTCTATTGGTTAAAAAATGA
GCTGATTTAACAAAAATTTAACGCGAATTTTAACAAAATATTAACGTTTACAATTTTATGGTGCACTCTC
AGTACAATCTGCTCTGATGCCGCATAGTTAAGCCAGCCCCGACACCCGCCAACACCCGCTGACGCGCCCT
GACGGGCTTGTCTGCTCCCGGCATCCGCTTACAGACAAGCTGTGACCGTCTCCGGGAGCTGCATGTGTCA
GAGGTTTTCACCGTCATCACCGAAACGCGCGAGACGAAAGGGCCTCGTGATACGCCTATTTTTATAGGTT
AATGTCATGATAATAATGGTTTCTTAGACGTCAGGTGGCACTTTTCGGGGAAATGTGCGCGGAACCCCTA
TTTGTTTATTTTTCTAAATACATTCAAATATGTATCCGCTCATGAGACAATAACCCTGATAAATGCTTCA
ATAATATTGAAAAAGGAAGAGTATGAGTATTCAACATTTCCGTGTCGCCCTTATTCCCTTTTTTGCGGCA
TTTTGCCTTCCTGTTTTTGCTCACCCAGAAACGCTGGTGAAAGTAAAAGATGCTGAAGATCAGTTGGGTG
CACGAGTGGGTTACATCGAACTGGATCTCAACAGCGGTAAGATCCTTGAGAGTTTTCGCCCCGAAGAACG
TTTTCCAATGATGAGCACTTTTAAAGTTCTGCTATGTGGCGCGGTATTATCCCGTATTGACGCCGGGCAA
GAGCAACTCGGTCGCCGCATACACTATTCTCAGAATGACTTGGTTGAGTACTCACCAGTCACAGAAAAGC
ATCTTACGGATGGCATGACAGTAAGAGAATTATGCAGTGCTGCCATAACCATGAGTGATAACACTGCGGC
CAACTTACTTCTGACAACGATCGGAGGACCGAAGGAGCTAACCGCTTTTTTGCACAACATGGGGGATCAT
GTAACTCGCCTTGATCGTTGGGAACCGGAGCTGAATGAAGCCATACCAAACGACGAGCGTGACACCACGA
TGCCTGTAGCAATGGCAACAACGTTGCGCAAACTATTAACTGGCGAACTACTTACTCTAGCTTCCCGGCA
ACAATTAATAGACTGGATGGAGGCGGATAAAGTTGCAGGACCACTTCTGCGCTCGGCCCTTCCGGCTGGC
TGGTTTATTGCTGATAAATCTGGAGCCGGTGAGCGTGGAAGCCGCGGTATCATTGCAGCACTGGGGCCAG
ATGGTAAGCCCTCCCGTATCGTAGTTATCTACACGACGGGGAGTCAGGCAACTATGGATGAACGAAATAG
ACAGATCGCTGAGATAGGTGCCTCACTGATTAAGCATTGGTAACTGTCAGACCAAGTTTACTCATATATA
CTTTAGATTGATTTAAAACTTCATTTTTAATTTAAAAGGATCTAGGTGAAGATCCTTTTTGATAATCTCA
TGACCAAAATCCCTTAACGTGAGTTTTCGTTCCACTGAGCGTCAGACCCCGTAGAAAAGATCAAAGGATC
TTCTTGAGATCCTTTTTTTCTGCGCGTAATCTGCTGCTTGCAAACAAAAAAACCACCGCTACCAGCGGTG
GTTTGTTTGCCGGATCAAGAGCTACCAACTCTTTTTCCGAAGGTAACTGGCTTCAGCAGAGCGCAGATAC
CAAATACTGTTCTTCTAGTGTAGCCGTAGTTAGGCCACCACTTCAAGAACTCTGTAGCACCGCCTACATA
CCTCGCTCTGCTAATCCTGTTACCAGTGGCTGCTGCCAGTGGCGATAAGTCGTGTCTTACCGGGTTGGAC
TCAAGACGATAGTTACCGGATAAGGCGCAGCGGTCGGGCTGAACGGGGGGTTCGTGCACACAGCCCAGCT
TGGAGCGAACGACCTACACCGAACTGAGATACCTACAGCGTGAGCTATGAGAAAGCGCCACGCTTCCCGA
AGGGAGAAAGGCGGACAGGTATCCGGTAAGCGGCAGGGTCGGAACAGGAGAGCGCACGAGGGAGCTTCCA
GGGGGAAACGCCTGGTATCTTTATAGTCCTGTCGGGTTTCGCCACCTCTGACTTGAGCGTCGATTTTTGT
GATGCTCGTCAGGGGGGCGGAGCCTATGGAAAAACGCCAGCAACGCGGCCTTTTTACGGTTCCTGGCCTT
TTGCTGGCCTTTTGCTCACATGT
