>Addgene plasmid #106101 | px458_2A_GFP_sgRNA_CELF1 | addgene partial sequence | sequence record 203412 | Addgene Partial NGS Result
GGGCGAGGGGCGGGGCGGGGCGAGGCGGAGAGGTGCGGCGGCAGCCAATCAGAGCGGCGCGCTCCGAAAG
TTTCCTTTTATGGCGAGGCGGCGGCGGCGGCGGCCCTATAAAAAGCGAAGCGCGCGGCGGGCGGGAGTCG
CTGCGCGCTGCCTTCGCCCCGTGCCCCGCTCCGCCGCCGCCTCGCGCCGCCCGCCCCGGCTCTGACTGAC
CGCGTTACTCCCACAGGTGAGCGGGCGGGACGGCCCTTCTCCTCCGGGCTGTAATTAGCTGAGCAAGAGG
TAAGGGTTTAAGGGATGGTTGGTTGGTGGGGTATTAATGTTTAATTACCTGGAGCACCTGCCTGAAATCA
CTTTTTTTCAGGTTGGACCGGTGCCACCATGGACTATAAGGACCACGACGGAGACTACAAGGATCATGAT
ATTGATTACAAAGACGATGACGATAAGATGGCCCCAAAGAAGAAGCGGAAGGTCGGTATCCACGGAGTCC
CAGCAGCCGACAAGAAGTACAGCATCGGCCTGGACATCGGCACCAACTCTGTGGGCTGGGCCGTGATCAC
CGACGAGTACAAGGTGCCCAGCAAGAAATTCAAGGTGCTGGGCAACACCGACCGGCACAGCATCAAGAAG
AACCTGATCGGAGCCCTGCTGTTCGACAGCGGCGAAACAGCCGAGGCCACCCGGCTGAAGAGAACCGCCA
GAAGAAGATACACCAGACGGAAGAACCGGATCTGCTATCTGCAAGAGATCTTCAGCAACGAGATGGCCAA
GGTGGACGACAGCTTCTTCCACAGACTGGAAGAGTCCTTCCTGGTGGAAGAGGATAAGAAGCACGAGCGG
CACCCCATCTTCGGCAACATCGTGGACGAGGTGGCCTACCACGAGAAGTACCCCACCATCTACCACCTGA
GAAAGAAACTGGTGGACAGCACCGACAAGGCCGACCTGCGGCTGATCTATCTGGCCCTGGCCCACATGAT
CAAGTTCCGGGGCCACTTCCTGATCGAGGGCGACCTGAACCCCGACAACAGCGACGTGGACAAGCTGTTC
ATCCAGCTGGTGCAGACCTACAACCAGCTGTTCGAGGAAAACCCCATCAACGCCAGCGGCGTGGACGCCA
AGGCCATCCTGTCTGCCAGACTGAGCAAGAGCAGACGGCTGGAAAATCTGATCGCCCAGCTGCCCGGCGA
GAAGAAGAATGGCCTGTTCGGAAACCTGATTGCCCTGAGCCTGGGCCTGACCCCCAACTTCAAGAGCAAC
TTCGACCTGGCCGAGGATGCCAAACTGCAGCTGAGCAAGGACACCTACGACGACGACCTGGACAACCTGC
TGGCCCAGATCGGCGACCAGTACGCCGACCTGTTTCTGGCCGCCAAGAACCTGTCCGACGCCATCCTGCT
GAGCGACATCCTGAGAGTGAACACCGAGATCACCAAGGCCCCCCTGAGCGCCTCTATGATCAAGAGATAC
GACGAGCACCACCAGGACCTGACCCTGCTGAAAGCTCTCGTGCGGCAGCAGCTGCCTGAGAAGTACAAAG
AGATTTTCTTCGACCAGAGCAAGAACGGCTACGCCGGCTACATTGACGGCGGAGCCAGCCAGGAAGAGTT
CTACAAGTTCATCAAGCCCATCCTGGAAAAGATGGACGGCACCGAGGAACTGCTCGTGAAGCTGAACAGA
GAGGACCTGCTGCGGAAGCAGCGGACCTTCGACAACGGCAGCATCCCCCACCAGATCCACCTGGGAGAGC
TGCACGCCATTCTGCGGCGGCAGGAAGATTTTTACCCATTCCTGAAGGACAACCGGGAAAAGATCGAGAA
GATCCTGACCTTCCGCATCCCCTACTACGTGGGCCCTCTGGCCAGGGGAAACAGCAGATTCGCCTGGATG
ACCAGAAAGAGCGAGGAAACCATCACCCCCTGGAACTTCGAGGAAGTGGTGGACAAGGGCGCTTCCGCCC
AGAGCTTCATCGAGCGGATGACCAACTTCGATAAGAACCTGCCCAACGAGAAGGTGCTGCCCAAGCACAG
CCTGCTGTACGAGTACTTCACCGTGTATAACGAGCTGACCAAAGTGAAATACGTGACCGAGGGAATGAGA
AAGCCCGCCTTCCTGAGCGGCGAGCAGAAAAAGGCCATCGTGGACCTGCTGTTCAAGACCAACCGGAAAG
TGACCGTGAAGCAGCTGAAAGAGGACTACTTCAAGAAAATCGAGTGCTTCGACTCCGTGGAAATCTCCGG
CGTGGAAGATCGGTTCAACGCCTCCCTGGGCACATACCACGATCTGCTGAAAATTATCAAGGACAAGGAC
TTCCTGGACAATGAGGAAAACGAGGACATTCTGGAAGATATCGTGCTGACCCTGACACTGTTTGAGGACA
GAGAGATGATCGAGGAACGGCTGAAAACCTATGCCCACCTGTTCGACGACAAAGTGATGAAGCAGCTGAA
GCGGCGGAGATACACCGGCTGGGGCAGGCTGAGCCGGAAGCTGATCAACGGCATCCGGGACAAGCAGTCC
GGCAAGACAATCCTGGATTTCCTGAAGTCCGACGGCTTCGCCAACAGAAACTTCATGCAGCTGATCCACG
ACGACAGCCTGACCTTTAAAGAGGACATCCAGAAAGCCCAGGTGTCCGGCCAGGGCGATAGCCTGCACGA
GCACATTGCCAATCTGGCCGGCAGCCCCGCCATTAAGAAGGGCATCCTGCAGACAGTGAAGGTGGTGGAC
GAGCTCGTGAAAGTGATGGGCCGGCACAAGCCCGAGAACATCGTGATCGAAATGGCCAGAGAGAACCAGA
CCACCCAGAAGGGACAGAAGAACAGCCGCGAGAGAATGAAGCGGATCGAAGAGGGCATCAAAGAGCTGGG
CAGCCAGATCCTGAAAGAACACCCCGTGGAAAACACCCAGCTGCAGAACGAGAAGCTGTACCTGTACTAC
CTGCAGAATGGGCGGGATATGTACGTGGACCAGGAACTGGACATCAACCGGCTGTCCGACTACGATGTGG
ACCATATCGTGCCTCAGAGCTTTCTGAAGGACGACTCCATCGACAACAAGGTGCTGACCAGAAGCGACAA
GAACCGGGGCAAGAGCGACAACGTGCCCTCCGAAGAGGTCGTGAAGAAGATGAAGAACTACTGGCGGCAG
CTGCTGAACGCCAAGCTGATTACCCAGAGAAAGTTCGACAATCTGACCAAGGCCGAGAGAGGCGGCCTGA
GCGAACTGGATAAGGCCGGCTTCATCAAGAGACAGCTGGTGGAAACCCGGCAGATCACAAAGCACGTGGC
ACAGATCCTGGACTCCCGGATGAACACTAAGTACGACGAGAATGACAAGCTGATCCGGGAAGTGAAAGTG
ATCACCCTGAAGTCCAAGCTGGTGTCCGATTTCCGGAAGGATTTCCAGTTTTACAAAGTGCGCGAGATCA
ACAACTACCACCACGCCCACGACGCCTACCTGAACGCCGTCGTGGGAACCGCCCTGATCAAAAAGTACCC
TAAGCTGGAAAGCGAGTTCGTGTACGGCGACTACAAGGTGTACGACGTGCGGAAGATGATCGCCAAGAGC
GAGCAGGAAATCGGCAAGGCTACCGCCAAGTACTTCTTCTACAGCAACATCATGAACTTTTTCAAGACCG
AGATTACCCTGGCCAACGGCGAGATCCGGAAGCGGCCTCTGATCGAGACAAACGGCGAAACCGGGGAGAT
CGTGTGGGATAAGGGCCGGGATTTTGCCACCGTGCGGAAAGTGCTGAGCATGCCCCAAGTGAATATCGTG
AAAAAGACCGAGGTGCAGACAGGCGGCTTCAGCAAAGAGTCTATCCTGCCCAAGAGGAACAGCGATAAGC
TGATCGCCAGAAAGAAGGACTGGGACCCTAAGAAGTACGGCGGCTTCGACAGCCCCACCGTGGCCTATTC
TGTGCTGGTGGTGGCCAAAGTGGAAAAGGGCAAGTCCAAGAAACTGAAGAGTGTGAAAGAGCTGCTGGGG
ATCACCATCATGGAAAGAAGCAGCTTCGAGAAGAATCCCATCGACTTTCTGGAAGCCAAGGGCTACAAAG
AAGTGAAAAAGGACCTGATCATCAAGCTGCCTAAGTACTCCCTGTTCGAGCTGGAAAACGGCCGGAAGAG
AATGCTGGCCTCTGCCGGCGAACTGCAGAAGGGAAACGAACTGGCCCTGCCCTCCAAATATGTGAACTTC
CTGTACCTGGCCAGCCACTATGAGAAGCTGAAGGGCTCCCCCGAGGATAATGAGCAGAAACAGCTGTTTG
TGGAACAGCACAAGCACTACCTGGACGAGATCATCGAGCAGATCAGCGAGTTCTCCAAGAGAGTGATCCT
GGCCGACGCTAATCTGGACAAAGTGCTGTCCGCCTACAACAAGCACCGGGATAAGCCCATCAGAGAGCAG
GCCGAGAATATCATCCACCTGTTTACCCTGACCAATCTGGGAGCCCCTGCCGCCTTCAAGTACTTTGACA
CCACCATCGACCGGAAGAGGTACACCAGCACCAAAGAGGTGCTGGACGCCACCCTGATCCACCAGAGCAT
CACCGGCCTGTACGAGACACGGATCGACCTGTCTCAGCTGGGAGGCGACAAAAGGCCGGCGGCCACGAAA
AAGGCCGGCCAGGCAAAAAAGAAAAAGGAATTCGGCAGTGGAGAGGGCAGAGGAAGTCTGCTAACATGCG
GTGACGTCGAGGAGAATCCTGGCCCAGTGAGCAAGGGCGAGGAGCTGTTCACCGGGGTGGTGCCCATCCT
GGTCGAGCTGGACGGCGACGTAAACGGCCACAAGTTCAGCGTGTCCGGCGAGGGCGAGGGCGATGCCACC
TACGGCAAGCTGACCCTGAAGTTCATCTGCACCACCGGCAAGCTGCCCGTGCCCTGGCCCACCCTCGTGA
CCACCCTGACCTACGGCGTGCAGTGCTTCAGCCGCTACCCCGACCACATGAAGCAGCACGACTTCTTCAA
GTCCGCCATGCCCGAAGGCTACGTCCAGGAGCGCACCATCTTCTTCAAGGACGACGGCAACTACAAGACC
CGCGCCGAGGTGAAGTTCGAGGGCGACACCCTGGTGAACCGCATCGAGCTGAAGGGCATCGACTTCAAGG
AGGACGGCAACATCCTGGGGCACAAGCTGGAGTACAACTACAACAGCCACAACGTCTATATCATGGCCGA
CAAGCAGAAGAACGGCATCAAGGTGAACTTCAAGATCCGCCACAACATCGAGGACGGCAGCGTGCAGCTC
GCCGACCACTACCAGCAGAACACCCCCATCGGCGACGGCCCCGTGCTGCTGCCCGACAACCACTACCTGA
GCACCCAGTCCGCCCTGAGCAAAGACCCCAACGAGAAGCGCGATCACATGGTCCTGCTGGAGTTCGTGAC
CGCCGCCGGGATCACTCTCGGCATGGACGAGCTGTACAAGGAATTCTAACTAGAGCTCGCTGATCAGCCT
CGACTGTGCCTTCTAGTTGCCAGCCATCTGTTGTTTGCCCCTCCCCCGTGCCTTCCTTGACCCTGGAAGG
TGCCACTCCCACTGTCCTTTCCTAATAAAATGAGGAAATTGCATCGCATTGTCTGAGTAGGTGTCATTCT
ATTCTGGGGGGTGGGGTGGGGCAGGACAGCAAGGGGGAGGATTGGGAAGAGAATAGCAGGCATGCTGGGG
AGCGGCCGCAGGAACCCCTAGTGATGGAGTTGGCCACTCCCTCTCTGCGCGCTCGCTCGCTCACTGAGGC
CGGGCGACCAAAGGTCGCCCGACGCCCGGGCTTTGCCCGGGCGGCCTCAGTGAGCGAGCGAGCGCGCAGC
TGCCTGCAGGGGCGCCTGATGCGGTATTTTCTCCTTACGCATCTGTGCGGTATTTCACACCGCATA
[95 nt withheld, positions 5877-5971]
T
[46 nt withheld, positions 5973-6018]
C
[141 nt withheld, positions 6020-6160]
CCTTTGACGTTGGAGTCCACGTTCTTT
[37 nt withheld, positions 6188-6224]
ACTCTATCTCGGGCTATTCTTTTGATTTATAAGGGATTTTGCCGATTTCGGTCTATTGGTTAAAAAATGA
GCTGATTTAACAAAAATTTAACGCGAATTTTAACAAAATATTAACGTTTACAATTTTATGGTGCACTCTC
AGTACAATCTGCTCTGATGCCGCATAGTTAAGCCAGCCCCGACACCCGCCAACACCCGCTGACGCGCCCT
GACGGGCTTGTCTGCTCCCGGCATCCGCTTACAGACAAGCTGTGACCGTCTCCGGGAGCTGCATGTGTCA
GAGGTTTTCACCGTCATCACCGAAACGCGCGAGACGAAAGGGCCTCGTGATACGCCTATTTTTATAGGTT
AATGTCATGATAATAATGGTTTCTTAGACGTCAGGTGGCACTTTTCGGGGAAATGTGCGCGGAACCCCTA
TTTGTTTATTTTTCTAAATACATTCAAATATGTATCCGCTCATGAGACAATAACCCTGATAAATGCTTCA
ATAATATTGAAAAAGGAAGAGTATGAGTATTCAACATTTCCGTGTCGCCCTTATTCCCTTTTTTGCGGCA
TTTTGCCTTCCTGTTTTTGCTCACCCAGAAACGCTGGTGAAAGTAAAAGATGCTGAAGATCAGTTGGGTG
CACGAGTGGGTTACATCGAACTGGATCTCAACAGCGGTAAGATCCTTGAGAGTTTTCGCCCCGAAGAACG
TTTTCCAATGATGAGCACTTTTAAAGTTCTGCTATGTGGCGCGGTATTATCCCGTATTGACGCCGGGCAA
GAGCAACTCGGTCGCCGCATACACTATTCTCAGAATGACTTGGTTGAGTACTCACCAGTCACAGAAAAGC
ATCTTACGGATGGCATGACAGTAAGAGAATTATGCAGTGCTGCCATAACCATGAGTGATAACACTGCGGC
CAACTTACTTCTGACAACGATCGGAGGACCGAAGGAGCTAACCGCTTTTTTGCACAACATGGGGGATCAT
GTAACTCGCCTTGATCGTTGGGAACCGGAGCTGAATGAAGCCATACCAAACGACGAGCGTGACACCACGA
TGCCTGTAGCAATGGCAACAACGTTGCGCAAACTATTAACTGGCGAACTACTTACTCTAGCTTCCCGGCA
ACAATTAATAGACTGGATGGAGGCGGATAAAGTTGCAGGACCACTTCTGCGCTCGGCCCTTCCGGCTGGC
TGGTTTATTGCTGATAAATCTGGAGCCGGTGAGCGTGGAAGCCGCGGTATCATTGCAGCACTGGGGCCAG
ATGGTAAGCCCTCCCGTATCGTAGTTATCTACACGACGGGGAGTCAGGCAACTATGGATGAACGAAATAG
ACAGATCGCTGAGATAGGTGCCTCACTGATTAAGCATTGGTAACTGTCAGACCAAGTTTACTCATATATA
CTTTAGATTGATTTAAAACTTCATTTTTAATTTAAAAGGATCTAGGTGAAGATCCTTTTTGATAATCTCA
TGACCAAAATCCCTTAACGTGAGTTTTCGTTCCACTGAGCGTCAGACCCCGTAGAAAAGATCAAAGGATC
TTCTTGAGATCCTTTTTTTCTGCGCGTAATCTGCTGCTTGCAAACAAAAAAACCACCGCTACCAGCGGTG
GTTTGTTTGCCGGATCAAGAGCTACCAACTCTTTTTCCGAAGGTAACTGGCTTCAGCAGAGCGCAGATAC
CAAATACTGTTCTTCTAGTGTAGCCGTAGTTAGGCCACCACTTCAAGAACTCTGTAGCACCGCCTACATA
CCTCGCTCTGCTAATCCTGTTACCAGTGGCTGCTGCCAGTGGCGATAAGTCGTGTCTTACCGGGTTGGAC
TCAAGACGATAGTTACCGGATAAGGCGCAGCGGTCGGGCTGAACGGGGGGTTCGTGCACACAGCCCAGCT
TGGAGCGAACGACCTACACCGAACTGAGATACCTACAGCGTGAGCTATGAGAAAGCGCCACGCTTCCCGA
AGGGAGAAAGGCGGACAGGTATCCGGTAAGCGGCAGGGTCGGAACAGGAGAGCGCACGAGGGAGCTTCCA
GGGGGAAACGCCTGGTATCTTTATAGTCCTGTCGGGTTTCGCCACCTCTGACTTGAGCGTCGATTTTTGT
GATGCTCGTCAGGGGGGCGGAGCCTATGGAAAAACGCCAGCAACGCGGCCTTTTTACGGTTCCTGGCCTT
TTGCTGGCCTTTTGCTCACATGTGAGGGCCTATTTCCCATGATTCCTTCATATTTGCATATACGATACAA
GGCTGTTAGAGAGATAATTGGAATTAATTTGACTGTAAACACAAAGATATTAGTACAAAATACGTGACGT
AGAAAGTAATAATTTCTTGGGTAGTTTGCAGTTTTAAAATTATGTTTTAAAATGGACTATCATATGCTTA
CCGTAACTTGAAAGTATTTCGATTTCTTGGCTTTATATATCTTGTGGAAAGGACGAAACACCGCATGGCA
CAGACGGCTATCAGTTTTAGAGCTAGAAATAGCAAGTTAAAATAAGGCTAGTCCGTTATCAACTTGAAAA
AGTGGCACCGAGTCGGTGCTTTTTTGTTTTAGAGCTAGAAATAGCAAGTTAAAATAAGGCTAGTCCGTTT
TTAGCGCGTGCGCCAATTCTGCAGACAAATGGCTCTAGAGGTACCCGTTACATAACTTACGGTAAATGGC
CCGCCTGGCTGACCGCCCAACGACCCCCGCCCATTGACGTCAATAGTAACGCCAATAGGGACTTTCCATT
GACGTCAATGGGTGGAGTATTTACGGTAAACTGCCCACTTGGCAGTACATCAAGTGTATCATATGCCAAG
TACGCCCCCTATTGACGTCAATGACGGTAAATGGCCCGCCTGGCATTGTGCCCAGTACATGACCTTATGG
GACTTTCCTACTTGGCAGTACATCTACGTATTAGTCATCGCTATTACCATGGTCGAGGTGAGCCCCACGT
TCTGCTTCACTCTCCCCATCTCCCCCCCCTCCCCACCCCCAATTTTGTATTTATTTATTTTTTAATTATT
TTGTGCAGCGATGGGGGCGGGGGGGGGGG
